Addgene plasmid #114624: pTWIN1-His6-Ssp-Htt2-90(A2C)-43Q-P70C
Purpose: Bacterial expression of Htt fragment containing amino acids 2-90, with A2C & P70C cysteine mutations and a 43 polyQ repeat
Depositing lab: Hilal Lashuel. Depositing organization: Swiss Federal Institute of Technology (EPFL). Publication: Monomeric Huntingtin Exon 1 Has Similar Overall Structural Features for Wild-Type and Pathological Polyglutamine Lengths. Warner JB 4th, Ruff KM, Tan PS, Lemke EA, Pappu RV, Lashuel HA. J Am Chem Soc. 2017 Oct 18;139(41):14456-14469. doi: 10.1021/jacs.7b06659. Epub 2017 Oct 9. PubMed 28937758.
Backbone
  Vector backbone: pTWIN1
  Backbone manufacturer: NEB
  Vector type: Bacterial Expression
Growth in bacteria
  Bacterial resistance: Ampicillin, 100 μg/mL
  Growth temperature: 30°C
  Growth strain: NEB Stable
  Copy number: Low Copy
Gene/Insert
  Gene/Insert name: Huntingtin Exon1 fragment
  Species: H. sapiens (human)
  Mutation: A2C, P70C; 43 polyQ repeat
  Entrez Gene: HTT (a.k.a. HD, IT15, LOMARS)
  Tag / fusion protein: His6-Ssp DnaB intein (N terminal on backbone)
  Cloning method: Ligation Independent Cloning
  Sequencing primers: 5′ T7; 3′ T7-Term
Terms and licenses: Academic/Nonprofit Terms; Industry Terms: Not Available to Industry
How to cite: pTWIN1-His6-Ssp-Htt2-90(A2C)-43Q-P70C was a gift from Hilal Lashuel (Addgene plasmid # 114624 ; http://n2t.net/addgene:114624 ; RRID:Addgene_114624)
