[The description below was written by a language model from this plasmid's Addgene catalogue record and pLannotate feature annotations shown in this document.]
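Description:
pTWIN1-His6-Ssp-Htt2-90(A2C)-43Q-P70C is a bacterial expression plasmid built on the NEB pTWIN1 backbone for producing a fragment of human huntingtin exon 1 in E. coli. The sequenced record is 6,145 nt. It is maintained through a ColE1/pMB1-type origin accompanied by the rop gene, consistent with its low-copy designation, and is selected with ampicillin via the bla gene. An M13 phage origin, a partial bom region and remnants of a tetracycline resistance gene are carried over from the parental backbone.

Expression is driven by a T7 promoter with an adjacent lac operator and the T7 gene 10 ribosome binding site, and ends at a T7 terminator. A plasmid-borne lacI gene supplies repressor, so transcription is IPTG-inducible in hosts that provide T7 RNA polymerase. According to the catalogue fields, the open reading frame encodes an N-terminal His6 tag and the Ssp DnaB intein fused to huntingtin residues 2–90, carrying a 43-glutamine repeat and the cysteine substitutions A2C and P70C. The automated annotation labels the intein region as two dnaB fragments matched to a Mycobacterium tuberculosis homologue, which is probably a similarity hit rather than the true source. It does not annotate the huntingtin insert, which presumably occupies the unannotated gap between the intein and the terminator region.

In pTWIN1-type systems the Ssp DnaB intein can cleave at its C-terminal junction, releasing the downstream protein without residual tag residues. Here that would leave the engineered cysteine at position 2 as the new N-terminus. The record does not state why the two cysteines were introduced, though paired cysteines are commonly used for site-specific labelling. The associated publication concerns the structural features of monomeric huntingtin exon 1 at wild-type and pathological polyglutamine lengths.
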