Features (pLannotate 1.2.2; 21 found; start..end, strand, type, name):
    192..210     +  promoter       T7 promoter: promoter for bacteriophage T7 RNA polymerase
    211..235     +  protein_bind   lac operator: The lac repressor binds to the lac operator to inhibit transcription in E. coli. This inhibition can be relieved by adding lactose or isopropyl-β-D-thiogalactopyranoside (IPTG). lac repressor encoded by lacI
    250..272     +  RBS            RBS: efficient ribosome binding site from bacteriophage T7 gene 10 (Olins and Rangwala, 1989)
    301..648     +  CDS            dnaB (fragment): DNAB_MYCTU - Experimental evidence at protein level: Swiss-Prot protein existence level 1. The intein is an endonuclease. From Mycobacterium tuberculosis (strain ATCC 25618 / H37Rv).
    634..783     +  CDS            dnaB (fragment): DNAB_MYCTU - Experimental evidence at protein level: Swiss-Prot protein existence level 1. The intein is an endonuclease. From Mycobacterium tuberculosis (strain ATCC 25618 / H37Rv).
   1120..1169    +  CDS            SET1 (fragment): solubility-enhancement tag derived from T7 phage gene 10B
   1177..1224    +  terminator     T7 terminator: transcription terminator for bacteriophage T7 RNA polymerase
   1284..1388    +  promoter       AmpR promoter: bla
   1389..2249    +  CDS            AmpR: β-lactamase; bla; confers resistance to ampicillin, carbenicillin, and related antibiotics
   2291..2804    -  rep_origin     M13 ori (sequence partly withheld): M13 bacteriophage origin of replication; arrow indicates direction of (+) strand synthesis
   2915..3503    +  rep_origin     ori: high-copy-number ColE1/pMB1/pBR322/pUC origin of replication
   3680..3770    -  misc_feature   bom (fragment): basis of mobility region from pBR322
   3872..4063    -  CDS            rop: Rop protein, which maintains plasmids at low copy number; rop
   4104..4214    +  CDS            mbeC (fragment): MBEC_ECOLX - Experimental evidence at protein level: Swiss-Prot protein existence level 1. Required for efficient mobilization of ColE1 plasmid and is thus essential to promote the specific transfer of the plasmid during conjugation. Probably functions by inducing DNA bending, helping the MbeA relaxase to melt the DNA around the nic site and cleave the phosphodiester bond. Binds specifically double-stranded DNA (dsDNA) containing the ColE1 oriT but does not recognize the inverted repeat (IR). From Escherichia coli.
   4249..4571    -  CDS            TcR (fragment): tetracycline efflux protein; tet; confers resistance to tetracycline
   4586..4607    -  protein_bind   CAP binding site: CAP binding activates transcription in the presence of cAMP. E. coli catabolite activator protein
   4620..5702    -  CDS            lacI: lac repressor; lacI; The lac repressor binds to the lac operator to inhibit transcription in E. coli. This inhibition can be relieved by adding lactose or isopropyl-β-D-thiogalactopyranoside (IPTG).
   5703..5780    -  promoter       lacI promoter: lacI
   5788..5881    -  CDS            TcR (fragment): tetracycline efflux protein; tet; confers resistance to tetracycline
   5933..6019    +  terminator     rrnB T1 terminator: Escherichia coli rrnB; transcription terminator T1 from the E. coli rrnB gene
   6116..57      +  terminator     rrnB T1 terminator (across the origin): Escherichia coli rrnB; transcription terminator T1 from the E. coli rrnB gene
>Addgene plasmid #114624 | pTWIN1-His6-Ssp-Htt2-90(A2C)-43Q-P70C | addgene full sequence | sequence record 222739 | Addgene NGS Result
TGGGCCTTTCGTTTTATCTGTTGTTTGTCGGTGAACGCTCTCCTGAGTAGGACAAATCCGCCGGGAGCGG
ATTTGAACGTTGCGAAGCAACGGCCCGGAGGGTGGCGGGCAGGACGCCCGCCATAAACTGCCAGGAATTG
GGGATCGGAATTAATTCCCGGTTTAAACCGGGGATCTCGATCCCGCGAAATTAATACGACTCACTATAGG
GGAATTGTGAGCGGATAACAATTCCCCTCTAGAAATAATTTTGTTTAACTTTAAGAAGGAGATATACATA
TGCATCATCATCATCACCATAGCGGTGCAATTAGCGGTGATAGCCTGATTAGCCTGGCAAGCACCGGTAA
ACGTGTTAGCATTAAAGATCTGCTGGATGAGAAAGATTTTGAGATTTGGGCCATTAACGAGCAGACCATG
AAACTGGAAAGCGCAAAAGTTAGCCGTGTTTTTTGCACCGGTAAAAAACTGGTGTATATCCTGAAAACCC
GTCTGGGTCGTACCATTAAAGCAACCGCAAATCATCGTTTTCTGACCATTGATGGTTGGAAACGTCTGGA
TGAACTGAGCCTGAAAGAACATATTGCACTGCCTCGTAAACTGGAAAGTAGCAGCCTGCAACTGAGTCCG
GAAATTGAAAAACTGAGCCAGAGCGATATCTATTGGGATAGCATTGTTAGCATTACCGAAACCGGTGTTG
AAGAAGTTTTTGATCTGACCGTTCCGGGTCCGCACAATTTTGTTGCAAATGATATTATTGTGCACAACTG
CACCCTGGAAAAACTGATGAAAGCATTTGAAAGCCTGAAAAGCTTTCAGCAGCAGCAACAACAGCAGCAA
CAGCAACAGCAGCAGCAGCAGCAACAACAGCAGCAGCAACAGCAACAACAACAACAACAGCAGCAACAAC
AGCAACAGCAGCAACAACAACAGCAACAGCAACAACCGCCTCCGCCTCCGCCACCTCCTCCTCCACCACA
GCTGCCTCAGCCTCCGCCTCAGGCACAGCCTCTGCTGCCACAGCCTCAGCCATGCCCACCGCCTCCACCT
CCACCTCCGGGTCCGGCAGTTGCAGAAGAACCGCTGCATCGTCCGTAATAACTGCAGGAAGGGGATCCGG
CTGCTAACAAAGCCCGAAAGGAAGCTGAGTTGGCTGCTGCCACCGCTGAGCAATAACTAGCATAACCCCT
TGGGGCCTCTAAACGGGTCTTGAGGGGTTTTTTGCTGAAAGGAGGAACTATATCCGGATAACTACGTCAG
GTGGCACTTTTCGGGGAAATGTGCGCGGAACCCCTATTTGTTTATTTTTCTAAATACATTCAAATATGTA
TCCGCTCATGAGACAATAACCCTGATAAATGCTTCAATAATATTGAAAAAGGAAGAGTATGAGTATTCAA
CATTTCCGTGTCGCCCTTATTCCCTTTTTTGCGGCATTTTGCCTTCCTGTTTTTGCTCACCCAGAAACGC
TGGTGAAAGTAAAAGATGCTGAAGATCAGTTGGGTGCACGAGTGGGTTACATCGAACTGGATCTCAACAG
CGGTAAGATCCTTGAGAGTTTTCGCCCCGAAGAACGTTTCCCAATGATGAGCACTTTTAAAGTTCTGCTA
TGTGGCGCGGTATTATCCCGTGTTGACGCCGGGCAAGAGCAACTCGGTCGCCGCATACACTATTCTCAGA
ATGACTTGGTTGAGTACTCACCAGTCACAGAAAAGCATCTTACGGATGGCATGACAGTAAGAGAATTATG
CAGTGCTGCCATAACCATGAGTGATAACACTGCGGCCAACTTACTTCTGACAACGATCGGAGGACCGAAG
GAGCTAACCGCTTTTTTGCACAACATGGGGGATCATGTAACTCGCCTTGATCGTTGGGAACCGGAGCTGA
ATGAAGCCATACCAAACGACGAGCGTGACACCACGATGCCTGTAGCAATGGCAACAACGTTGCGCAAACT
ATTAACTGGCGAACTACTTACTCTAGCTTCCCGGCAACAATTAATAGACTGGATGGAGGCGGATAAAGTT
GCAGGACCACTTCTGCGCTCGGCCCTTCCGGCTGGCTGGTTTATTGCTGATAAATCTGGAGCCGGTGAGC
GTGGGTCTCGCGGTATCATTGCAGCACTGGGGCCAGATGGTAAGCCCTCCCGTATCGTAGTTATCTACAC
GACGGGGAGTCAGGCAACTATGGATGAACGAAATAGACAGATCGCTGAGATAGGTGCCTCACTGATTAAG
CATTGGTAACTGTCAGACCAAGTTTACTCATATATACTTTAGATTGATT
[38 nt withheld, positions 2290-2327]
A
[37 nt withheld, positions 2329-2365]
ATTTTGTTAAAATTCGCGTTAAATTTTTGTTAAATCAGCTCATTTTTTAACCAATAGGCCGAAATCGGCA
AAATCCCTTATAAATCAAAAGAATAGCCCGAGATAGGGT
[37 nt withheld, positions 2475-2511]
AAAGAACGTGGACTCCAACGTCAAAGG
[141 nt withheld, positions 2539-2679]
G
[125 nt withheld, positions 2681-2805]
AAAGGATCTAGGTGAAGATCCTTTTTGATAATCTCATGACCAAAATCCCTTAACGTGAGTTTTCGTTCCA
CTGAGCGTCAGACCCCGTAGAAAAGATCAAAGGATCTTCTTGAGATCCTTTTTTTCTGCGCGTAATCTGC
TGCTTGCAAACAAAAAAACCACCGCTACCAGCGGTGGTTTGTTTGCCGGATCAAGAGCTACCAACTCTTT
TTCCGAAGGTAACTGGCTTCAGCAGAGCGCAGATACCAAATACTGTCCTTCTAGTGTAGCCGTAGTTAGG
CCACCACTTCAAGAACTCTGTAGCACCGCCTACATACCTCGCTCTGCTAATCCTGTTACCAGTGGCTGCT
GCCAGTGGCGATAAGTCGTGTCTTACCGGGTTGGACTCAAGACGATAGTTACCGGATAAGGCGCAGCGGT
CGGGCTGAACGGGGGGTTCGTGCACACAGCCCAGCTTGGAGCGAACGACCTACACCGAACTGAGATACCT
ACAGCGTGAGCTATGAGAAAGCGCCACGCTTCCCGAAGGGAGAAAGGCGGACAGGTATCCGGTAAGCGGC
AGGGTCGGAACAGGAGAGCGCACGAGGGAGCTTCCAGGGGGAAACGCCTGGTATCTTTATAGTCCTGTCG
GGTTTCGCCACCTCTGACTTGAGCGTCGATTTTTGTGATGCTCGTCAGGGGGGCGGAGCCTATGGAAAAA
CGCCAGCAACGCGGCCTTTTTACGGTTCCTGGCCTTTTGCTGGCCTTTTGCTCACATGTTCTTTCCTGCG
TTATCCCCTGATTCTGTGGATAACCGTATTACCGCCTTTGAGTGAGCTGATACCGCTCGCCGCAGCCGAA
CGACCGAGCGCAGCGAGTCAGTGAGCGAGGAAGCTATGGTGCACTCTCAGTACAATCTGCTCTGATGCCG
CATAGTTAAGCCAGTATACACTCCGCTATCGCTACGTGACTGGGTCATGGCTGCGCCCCGACACCCGCCA
ACACCCGCTGACGCGCCCTGACGGGCTTGTCTGCTCCCGGCATCCGCTTACAGACAAGCTGTGACCGTCT
CCGGGAGCTGCATGTGTCAGAGGTTTTCACCGTCATCACCGAAACGCGCGAGGCAGCTGCGGTAAAGCTC
ATCAGCGTGGTCGTGCAGCGATTCACAGATGTCTGCCTGTTCATCCGCGTCCAGCTCGTTGAGTTTCTCC
AGAAGCGTTAATGTCTGGCTTCTGATAAAGCGGGCCATGTTAAGGGCGGTTTTTTCCTGTTTGGTCACTG
ATGCCTCCGTGTAAGGGGGATTTCTGTTCATGGGGGTAATGATACCGATGAAACGAGAGAGGATGCTCAC
GATACGGGTTACTGATGATGAACATGCCCGGTTACTGGAACGTTGTGAGGGTAAACAACTGGCGGTATGG
ATGCGGCGGGACCAGAGAAAAATCACTCAGGGTCAATGCCAGCCGAACGCCAGCAAGACGTAGCCCAGCG
CGTCGGCCGCCATGCCGGCGATAATGGCCTGCTTCTCGCCGAAACGTTTGGTGGCGGGACCAGTGACGAA
GGCTTGAGCGAGGGCGTGCAAGATTCCGAATACCGCAAGCGACAGGCCGATCATCGTCGCGCTCCAGCGA
AAGCGGTCCTCGCCGAAAATGACCCAGAGCGCTGCCGGCACCTGTCCTACGAGTTGCATGATAAAGAAGA
CAGTCATAAGTGCGGCGACGATAGTCATGCCCCGCGCCCACCGGAAGGAGCTGACTGGGTTGAAGGCTCT
CAAGGGCATCGGTCGAGATCCCGGTGCCTAATGAGTGAGCTAACTTACATTAATTGCGTTGCGCTCACTG
CCCGCTTTCCAGTCGGGAAACCTGTCGTGCCAGCTGCATTAATGAATCGGCCAACGCGCGGGGAGAGGCG
GTTTGCGTATTGGGCGCCAGGGTGGTTTTTCTTTTCACCAGTGAGACGGGCAACAGCTGATTGCCCTTCA
CCGCCTGGCCCTGAGAGAGTTGCAGCAAGCGGTCCACGCTGGTTTGCCCCAGCAGGCGAAAATCCTGTTT
GATGGTGGTTAACGGCGGGATATAACATGAGCTGTCTTCGGTATCGTCGTATCCCACTACCGAGATATCC
GCACCAACGCGCAGCCCGGACTCGGTAATGGCGCGCATTGCGCCCAGCGCCATCTGATCGTTGGCAACCA
GCATCGCAGTGGGAACGATGCCCTCATTCAGCATTTGCATGGTTTGTTGAAAACCGGACATGGCACTCCA
GTCGCCTTCCCGTTCCGCTATCGGCTGAATTTGATTGCGAGTGAGATATTTATGCCAGCCAGCCAGACGC
AGACGCGCCGAGACAGAACTTAATGGGCCCGCTAACAGCGCGATTTGCTGGTGACCCAATGCGACCAGAT
GCTCCACGCCCAGTCGCGTACCGTCTTCATGGGAGAAAATAATACTGTTGATGGGTGTCTGGTCAGAGAC
ATCAAGAAATAACGCCGGAACATTAGTGCAGGCAGCTTCCACAGCAATGGCATCCTGGTCATCCAGCGGA
TAGTTAATGATCAGCCCACTGACGCGTTGCGCGAGAAGATTGTGCACCGCCGCTTTACAGGCTTCGACGC
CGCTTCGTTCTACCATCGACACCACCACGCTGGCACCCAGTTGATCGGCGCGAGATTTAATCGCCGCGAC
AATTTGCGACGGCGCGTGCAGGGCCAGACTGGAGGTGGCAACGCCAATCAGCAACGACTGTTTGCCCGCC
AGTTGTTGTGCCACGCGGTTGGGAATGTAATTCAGCTCCGCCATCGCCGCTTCCACTTTTTCCCGCGTTT
TCGCAGAAACGTGGCTGGCCTGGTTCACCACGCGGGAAACGGTCTGATAAGAGACACCGGCATACTCTGC
GACATCGTATAACGTTACTGGTTTCACATTCACCACCCTGAATTGACTCTCTTCCGGGCGCTATCATGCC
ATACCGCGAAAGGTTTTGCGCCATTCGATGGTGTCCGGGATCTCGACGCTCTCCCTTATGCGACTCCTGC
ATTAGGAAGCAGCCCAGTAGTAGGTTGAGGCCGTTGAGCACCGCCGCCGCAAGGAATGGTGCATGCCGGC
ATGCCGCCCTTTCGTCTTCAAGAATTAATTCCCAATTCCCCAGGCATCAAATAAAACGAAAGGCTCAGTC
GAAAGACTGGGCCTTTCGTTTTATCTGTTGTTTGTCGGTGAACGCTCTCCTGAGTAGGACAAATCCGCCG
GGAGCGGATTTGAACGTTGCGAAGCAACGGCCCGGAGGGTGGCGGGCAGGACGCCCGCCATAAACTGCCA
GGAATTAATTCCCCAGGCATCAAATAAAACGAAAGGCTCAGTCGAAAGAC
